>Addgene plasmid #215074 | pBABE-NLS-HA-TurboID-PCNA | addgene full sequence | sequence record 429305 | Addgene NGS Result
CTGCAGCCTGAATATGGGCCAAACAGGATATCTGTGGTAAGCAGTTCCTGCCCCGGCTCAGGGCCAAGAA
CAGATGGAACAGCTGAATATGGGCCAAACAGGATATCTGTGGTAAGCAGTTCCTGCCCCGGCTCAGGGCC
AAGAACAGATGGTCCCCAGATGCGGTCCAGCCCTCAGCAGTTTCTAGAGAACCATCAGATGTTTCCAGGG
TGCCCCAAGGACCTGAAATGACCCTGTGCCTTATTTGAACTAACCAATCAGTTCGCTTCTCGCTTCTGTT
CGCGCGCTTCTGCTCCCCGAGCTCAATAAAAGAGCCCACAACCCCTCACTCGGGGCGCCAGTCCTCCGAT
TGACTGAGTCGCCCGGGTACCCGTGTATCCAATAAACCCTCTTGCAGTTGCATCCGACTTGTGGTCTCGC
TGTTCCTTGGGAGGGTCTCCTCTGAGTGATTGACTACCCGTCAGCGGGGGTCTTTCATTTGGGGGCTCGT
CCGGGATCGGGAGACCCCTGCCCAGGGACCACCGACCCACCACCGGGAGGCAAGCTGGCCAGCAACTTAT
CTGTGTCTGTCCGATTGTCTAGTGTCTATGACTGATTTTATGCGCCTGCGTCGGTACTAGTTAGCTAACT
AGCTCTGTATCTGGCGGACCCGTGGTGGAACTGACGAGTTCTGAACACCCGGCCGCAACCCTGGGAGACG
TCCCAGGGACTTTGGGGGCCGTTTTTGTGGCCCGACCTGAGGAAGGGAGTCGATGTGGAATCCGACCCCG
TCAGGATATGTGGTTCTGGTAGGAGACGAGAACCTAAAACAGTTCCCGCCTCCGTCTGAATTTTTGCTTT
CGGTTTGGAACCGAAGCCGCGCGTCTTGTCTGCTGCAGCGCTGCAGCATCGTTCTGTGTTGTCTCTGTCT
GACTGTGTTTCTGTATTTGTCTGAAAATTAGGGCCAGACTGTTACCACTCCCTTAAGTTTGACCTTAGGT
CACTGGAAAGATGTCGAGCGGATCGCTCACAACCAGTCGGTAGATGTCAAGAAGAGACGTTGGGTTACCT
TCTGCTCTGCAGAATGGCCAACCTTTAACGTCGGATGGCCGCGAGACGGCACCTTTAACCGAGACCTCAT
CACCCAGGTTAAGATCAAGGTCTTTTCACCTGGCCCGCATGGACACCCAGACCAGGTCCCCTACATCGTG
ACCTGGGAAGCCTTGGCTTTTGACCCCCCTCCCTGGGTCAAGCCCTTTGTACACCCTAAGCCTCCGCCTC
CTCTTCCTCCATCCGCCCCGTCTCTCCCCCTTGAACCTCCTCGTTCGACCCCGCCTCGATCCTCCCTTTA
TCCAGCCCTCACTCCTTCTCTAGGCGCCGGCCGGATCCCGCCACCATGGGAGCATCACCAAAAAAGAAGA
GAAAGGTACCGGTGGCTACCTACCCGTATGATGTTCCGGATTACGCTGGCTATCCCTACGACGTGCCCGA
CTATGCCGGGTACCCCTATGACGTCCCAGACTACGCAGCTAGCAAAGACAATACTGTGCCTCTGAAGCTG
ATCGCTCTCCTGGCTAATGGCGAGTTCCATAGTGGCGAACAGCTGGGAGAAACCCTGGGCATGTCCAGGG
CCGCTATCAACAAGCACATTCAGACTCTGCGCGACTGGGGCGTGGACGTGTTCACCGTGCCCGGAAAGGG
CTACTCTCTGCCCGAGCCTATCCCGCTGCTGAACGCTAAACAGATTCTGGGACAGCTGGACGGCGGGAGC
GTGGCAGTCCTGCCTGTGGTCGACTCCACCAATCAGTACCTGCTGGATCGAATCGGCGAGCTGAAGAGTG
GGGATGCTTGCATTGCAGAATATCAGCAGGCAGGGAGAGGAAGCAGAGGGAGGAAATGGTTCTCTCCTTT
TGGAGCTAACCTGTACCTGAGTATGTTTTGGCGCCTGAAGCGGGGACCAGCAGCAATCGGCCTGGGCCCG
GTCATCGGAATTGTCATGGCAGAAGCGCTGCGAAAGCTGGGAGCAGACAAGGTGCGAGTCAAATGGCCCA
ATGACCTGTATCTGCAGGATAGAAAGCTGGCAGGCATCCTGGTGGAGCTGGCCGGAATAACAGGCGATGC
TGCACAGATCGTCATTGGCGCCGGGATTAACGTGGCTATGAGGCGCGTGGAGGAAAGCGTGGTCAATCAG
GGCTGGATCACACTGCAGGAAGCAGGGATTAACCTGGACAGGAATACTCTGGCCGCTACGCTGATCCGAG
AGCTGCGGGCAGCCCTGGAACTGTTCGAGCAGGAAGGCCTGGCTCCATATCTGCCACGGTGGGAGAAGCT
GGATAACTTCATCAATAGACCCGTGAAGCTGATCATTGGGGACAAAGAGATTTTCGGGATTAGCCGGGGG
ATTGATAAACAGGGAGCCCTGCTGCTGGAACAGGACGGAGTTATCAAACCCTGGATGGGCGGAGAAATCA
GTCTGCGGTCTGCCGAAAAGCTCGAGGGATCCGGTGGAGGCGGGTCTGGAGGCGGGGGTAGTGGCGGGGG
TGGAAGCGGGGGTGGAGGCGGGTCGGGTGGCGGAGGTAGCGGAGGCGGTGGAAGTGGAGGCGGTGGAAGT
GGTGGAGGAGGTTCTGGTGGCGGAGGTAGCGGTGGCGGAGGTAGCGGAGGCGGTGGAAGTGGTGGCGGAG
GTAGCGGAGGCGGTGGATCGAACGCGTATCGATCCATGTTCGAGGCGCGCCTGGTCCAGGGCTCCATCCT
CAAGAAGGTGTTGGAGGCACTCAAGGACCTCATCAACGAGGCCTGCTGGGATATTAGCTCCAGCGGTGTA
AACCTGCAGAGCATGGACTCGTCCCACGTCTCTTTGGTGCAGCTCACCCTGCGGTCTGAGGGCTTCGACA
CCTACCGCTGCGACCGCAACCTGGCCATGGGCGTGAACCTCACCAGTATGTCCAAAATACTAAAATGCGC
CGGCAATGAAGATATCATTACACTAAGGGCCGAAGATAACGCGGATACCTTGGCGCTAGTATTTGAAGCA
CCAAACCAGGAGAAAGTTTCAGACTATGAAATGAAGTTGATGGATTTAGATGTTGAACAACTTGGAATTC
CAGAACAGGAGTACAGCTGTGTAGTAAAGATGCCTTCTGGTGAATTTGCACGTATATGCCGAGATCTCAG
CCATATTGGAGATGCTGTTGTAATTTCCTGTGCAAAAGACGGAGTGAAATTTTCTGCAAGTGGAGAACTT
GGAAATGGAAACATTAAATTGTCACAGACAAGTAATGTCGATAAAGAGGAGGAAGCTGTTACCATAGAGA
TGAATGAACCAGTTCAACTAACTTTTGCACTGAGGTACCTGAACTTCTTTACAAAAGCCACTCCACTCTC
TTCAACGGTGACACTCAGTATGTCTGCAGATGTACCCCTTGTTGTAGAGTATAAAATTGCGGATATGGGA
CACTTAAAATACTACTTGGCTCCCAAGATCGAGGATGAAGAAGGATCTTAGGTCGACCCTGTGGAATGTG
TGTCAGTTAGGGTGTGGAAAGTCCCCAGGCTCCCCAGCAGGCAGAAGTATGCAAAGCATGCATCTCAATT
AGTCAGCAACCAGGTGTGGAAAGTCCCCAGGCTCCCCAGCAGGCAGAAGTATGCAAAGCATGCATCTCAA
TTAGTCAGCAACCATAGTCCCGCCCCTAACTCCGCCCATCCCGCCCCTAACTCCGCCCAGTTCCGCCCAT
TCTCCGCCCCATGGCTGACTAATTTTTTTTATTTATGCAGAGGCCGAGGCCGCCTCGGCCTCTGAGCTAT
TCCAGAAGTAGTGAGGAGGCTTTTTTGGAGGCCTAGGCTTTTGCAAAAAGCTTACCATGACCGAGTACAA
GCCCACGGTGCGCCTCGCCACCCGCGACGACGTCCCCAGGGCCGTACGCACCCTCGCCGCCGCGTTCGCC
GACTACCCCGCCACGCGCCACACCGTCGATCCGGACCGCCACATCGAGCGGGTCACCGAGCTGCAAGAAC
TCTTCCTCACGCGCGTCGGGCTCGACATCGGCAAGGTGTGGGTCGCGGACGACGGCGCCGCGGTGGCGGT
CTGGACCACGCCGGAGAGCGTCGAAGCGGGGGCGGTGTTCGCCGAGATCGGCCCGCGCATGGCCGAGTTG
AGCGGTTCCCGGCTGGCCGCGCAGCAACAGATGGAAGGCCTCCTGGCGCCGCACCGGCCCAAGGAGCCCG
CGTGGTTCCTGGCCACCGTCGGCGTCTCGCCCGACCACCAGGGCAAGGGTCTGGGCAGCGCCGTCGTGCT
CCCCGGAGTGGAGGCGGCCGAGCGCGCCGGGGTGCCCGCCTTCCTGGAGACCTCCGCGCCCCGCAACCTC
CCCTTCTACGAGCGGCTCGGCTTCACCGTCACCGCCGACGTCGAGGTGCCCGAAGGACCGCGCACCTGGT
GCATGACCCGCAAGCCCGGTGCCTGACGCCCGCCCCACGACCCGCAGCGCCCGACCGAAAGGAGCGCACG
ACCCCATGCATCGATAAAATAAAAGATTTTATTTAGTCTCCAGAAAAAGGGGGGAATGAAAGACCCCACC
TGTAGGTTTGGCAAGCTAGCTTAAGTAACGCCATTTTGCAAGGCATGGAAAAATACATAACTGAGAATAG
AGAAGTTCAGATCAAGGTCAGGAACAGATGGAACAGCTGAATATGGGCCAAACAGGATATCTGTGGTAAG
CAGTTCCTGCCCCGGCTCAGGGCCAAGAACAGATGGAACAGCTGAATATGGGCCAAACAGGATATCTGTG
GTAAGCAGTTCCTGCCCCGGCTCAGGGCCAAGAACAGATGGTCCCCAGATGCGGTCCAGCCCTCAGCAGT
TTCTAGAGAACCATCAGATGTTTCCAGGGTGCCCCAAGGACCTGAAATGACCCTGTGCCTTATTTGAACT
AACCAATCAGTTCGCTTCTCGCTTCTGTTCGCGCGCTTCTGCTCCCCGAGCTCAATAAAAGAGCCCACAA
CCCCTCACTCGGGGCGCCAGTCCTCCGATTGACTGAGTCGCCCGGGTACCCGTGTATCCAATAAACCCTC
TTGCAGTTGCATCCGACTTGTGGTCTCGCTGTTCCTTGGGAGGGTCTCCTCTGAGTGATTGACTACCCGT
CAGCGGGGGTCTTTCACATGCAGCATGTATCAAAATTAATTTGGTTTTTTTTCTTAAGTATTTACATTAA
ATGGCCATAGTTGCATTAATGAATCGGCCAACGCGCGGGGAGAGGCGGTTTGCGTATTGGGCGCTCTTCC
GCTTCCTCGCTCACTGACTCGCTGCGCTCGGTCGTTCGGCTGCGGCGAGCGGTATCAGCTCACTCAAAGG
CGGTAATACGGTTATCCACAGAATCAGGGGATAACGCAGGAAAGAACATGTGAGCAAAAGGCCAGCAAAA
GGCCAGGAACCGTAAAAAGGCCGCGTTGCTGGCGTTTTTCCATAGGCTCCGCCCCCCTGACGAGCATCAC
AAAAATCGACGCTCAAGTCAGAGGTGGCGAAACCCGACAGGACTATAAAGATACCAGGCGTTTCCCCCTG
GAAGCTCCCTCGTGCGCTCTCCTGTTCCGACCCTGCCGCTTACCGGATACCTGTCCGCCTTTCTCCCTTC
GGGAAGCGTGGCGCTTTCTCATAGCTCACGCTGTAGGTATCTCAGTTCGGTGTAGGTCGTTCGCTCCAAG
CTGGGCTGTGTGCACGAACCCCCCGTTCAGCCCGACCGCTGCGCCTTATCCGGTAACTATCGTCTTGAGT
CCAACCCGGTAAGACACGACTTATCGCCACTGGCAGCAGCCACTGGTAACAGGATTAGCAGAGCGAGGTA
TGTAGGCGGTGCTACAGAGTTCTTGAAGTGGTGGCCTAACTACGGCTACACTAGAAGAACAGTATTTGGT
ATCTGCGCTCTGCTGAAGCCAGTTACCTTCGGAAAAAGAGTTGGTAGCTCTTGATCCGGCAAACAAACCA
CCGCTGGTAGCGGTGGTTTTTTTGTTTGCAAGCAGCAGATTACGCGCAGAAAAAAAGGATCTCAAGAAGA
TCCTTTGATCTTTTCTACGGGGTCTGACGCTCAGTGGAACGAAAACTCACGTTAAGGGATTTTGGTCATG
AGATTATCAAAAAGGATCTTCACCTAGATCCTTTTGCGGCCGCAAATCAATCTAAAGTATATATGAGTAA
ACTTGGTCTGACAGTTACCAATGCTTAATCAGTGAGGCACCTATCTCAGCGATCTGTCTATTTCGTTCAT
CCATAGTTGCCTGACTCCCCGTCGTGTAGATAACTACGATACGGGAGGGCTTACCATCTGGCCCCAGTGC
TGCAATGATACCGCGAGACCCACGCTCACCGGCTCCAGATTTATCAGCAATAAACCAGCCAGCCGGAAGG
GCCGAGCGCAGAAGTGGTCCTGCAACTTTATCCGCCTCCATCCAGTCTATTAATTGTTGCCGGGAAGCTA
GAGTAAGTAGTTCGCCAGTTAATAGTTTGCGCAACGTTGTTGCCATTGCTACAGGCATCGTGGTGTCACG
CTCGTCGTTTGGTATGGCTTCATTCAGCTCCGGTTCCCAACGATCAAGGCGAGTTACATGATCCCCCATG
TTGTGCAAAAAAGCGGTTAGCTCCTTCGGTCCTCCGATCGTTGTCAGAAGTAAGTTGGCCGCAGTGTTAT
CACTCATGGTTATGGCAGCACTGCATAATTCTCTTACTGTCATGCCATCCGTAAGATGCTTTTCTGTGAC
TGGTGAGTACTCAACCAAGTCATTCTGAGAATAGTGTATGCGGCGACCGAGTTGCTCTTGCCCGGCGTCA
ATACGGGATAATACCGCGCCACATAGCAGAACTTTAAAAGTGCTCATCATTGGAAAACGTTCTTCGGGGC
GAAAACTCTCAAGGATCTTACCGCTGTTGAGATCCAGTTCGATGTAACCCACTCGTGCACCCAACTGATC
TTCAGCATCTTTTACTTTCACCAGCGTTTCTGGGTGAGCAAAAACAGGAAGGCAAAATGCCGCAAAAAAG
GGAATAAGGGCGACACGGAAATGTTGAATACTCATACTCTTCCTTTTTCAATATTATTGAAGCATTTATC
AGGGTTATTGTCTCATGAGCGGATACATATTTGAATGTATTTAGAAAAATAAACAAATAGGGGTTCCGCG
CACATTTCCCCGAAAAGTGCCAC
Features (pLannotate 1.2.2; 14 found; start..end, strand, type, name):
      8..477     +  LTR            LTR: long terminal repeat from Moloney murine leukemia virus
    601..875     +  misc_feature   MESV Ψ (fragment): packaging signal of murine embryonic stem cell virus
    942..1358    +  CDS            gag (truncated): truncated Moloney murine leukemia virus (MMLV) gag gene lacking the start codon
   1388..1408    +  CDS            SV40 NLS: nuclear localization signal of SV40 (simian virus 40) large T antigen
   1514..2470    +  CDS            TurboID: mutant of the E. coli biotin ligase BioID engineered for improved catalytic efficiency (Branon et al., 2018)
   2696..3478    +  CDS            PCNA: PCNA_HUMAN - Experimental evidence at protein level: Swiss-Prot protein existence level 1. Auxiliary protein of DNA polymerase delta and is involved in the control of eukaryotic DNA replication by increasing the polymerase's processibility during elongation of the leading strand. Induces a robust stimulatory effect on the 3'-5' exonuclease and 3'- phosphodiesterase, but not apurinic-apyrimidinic (AP) endonuclease, APEX2 activities. Has to be loaded onto DNA in order to be able to stimulate APEX2. Plays a key role in DNA damage response (DDR) by being conveniently positioned at the replication
   3498..3827    +  promoter       SV40 promoter: SV40 enhancer and early promoter
   3837..4436    +  CDS            PuroR: puromycin N-acetyltransferase; pac from Streptomyces alboniger; confers resistance to puromycin
   4535..4656    +  LTR            3' LTR (ΔU3) (fragment): self-inactivating 3' long terminal repeat (LTR) from Moloney murine leukemia virus
   4657..5126    +  LTR            LTR: long terminal repeat from Moloney murine leukemia virus
   5192..5244    -  CDS            lacI (fragment): lac repressor; lacI; The lac repressor binds to the lac operator to inhibit transcription in E. coli. This inhibition can be relieved by adding lactose or isopropyl-β-D-thiogalactopyranoside (IPTG).
   5427..6015    -  rep_origin     ori: high-copy-number ColE1/pMB1/pBR322/pUC origin of replication
   6175..7035    -  CDS            AmpR: β-lactamase; bla; confers resistance to ampicillin, carbenicillin, and related antibiotics
   7036..7140    -  promoter       AmpR promoter: bla
