[The description below was written by a language model from this plasmid's Addgene catalogue record and pLannotate feature annotations shown in this document.]
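Description:
pBABE-NLS-HA-TurboID-PCNA is a 7.2 kb Moloney murine leukemia virus-based retroviral expression vector built on the pBABE backbone for stable delivery of a proximity-labeling fusion protein into mammalian cells. In bacteria it is maintained through a high-copy ColE1/pUC-type origin and selected with ampicillin via the β-lactamase gene and its native promoter. The viral portion is bounded by MMLV long terminal repeats and carries a packaging signal (Ψ) followed by a truncated gag segment lacking its start codon. Together these let the transcript be encapsidated efficiently when the plasmid is introduced into a packaging cell line that supplies the viral proteins in trans. The annotation also flags a short ΔU3-like LTR fragment immediately upstream of the 3′ LTR, and a small lacI remnant in the backbone, which is probably a cloning vestige.

The payload is human PCNA, the sliding clamp that acts as a processivity factor for DNA polymerase delta and as a platform for DNA replication and repair proteins. It is fused at its N terminus to an SV40 large T antigen nuclear localization signal, an HA epitope tag and TurboID, an engineered high-activity E. coli biotin ligase. The HA tag is listed in the catalogue fields but was not picked up as a separate feature in the table. Expression is driven by the 5′ LTR, while a downstream SV40 enhancer/early promoter drives puromycin N-acetyltransferase so that transduced cells can be selected with puromycin. In cells, the nuclear TurboID-PCNA fusion biotinylates nearby proteins, which allows their capture and identification. The associated work concerns D-type cyclins and DNA mismatch repair, consistent with its use to map PCNA-proximal proteins.
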