Addgene plasmid #215074: pBABE-NLS-HA-TurboID-PCNA
Purpose: Expresses NLS-HA-TurboID-PCNA in mammalian cells from a retroviral vector.
Depositing lab: Michele Pagano. Depositing organization: NYU Grossman School of Medicine. Publication: CDK-independent role of D-type cyclins in regulating DNA mismatch repair. Rona G, Miwatani-Minter B, Zhang Q, Goldberg HV, Kerzhnerman MA, Howard JB, Simoneschi D, Lane E, Hobbs JW, Sassani E, Wang AA, Keegan S, Laverty DJ, Piett CG, Pongor LS, Xu ML, Andrade J, Thomas A, Sicinski P, Askenazi M, Ueberheide B, Fenyo D, Nagel ZD, Pagano M. Mol Cell. 2024 Feb 29:S1097-2765(24)00129-1. doi: 10.1016/j.molcel.2024.02.010. PubMed 38458201.
Backbone
  Vector backbone: pBABE
  Vector type: Mammalian Expression, Retroviral
  Selectable markers: Puromycin
Growth in bacteria
  Bacterial resistance: Ampicillin, 100 μg/mL
  Growth temperature: 37°C
  Growth strain: NEB Stable
  Copy number: High Copy
Gene/Insert
  Gene/Insert name: PCNA
  Species: H. sapiens (human)
  Entrez Gene: PCNA (a.k.a. ATLD2)
  Promoter: LTR
  Tag / fusion protein: NLS-HA-TurboID (N terminal on insert)
  Cloning method: Unknown
  Sequencing primers: 5′ pBABE 5'; 3′ pBABE 3'
Terms and licenses: Academic/Nonprofit Terms; Industry Terms: Not Available to Industry
How to cite: pBABE-NLS-HA-TurboID-PCNA was a gift from Michele Pagano (Addgene plasmid # 215074 ; http://n2t.net/addgene:215074 ; RRID:Addgene_215074)
